Addgene plasmid #171507: pX330A-Prdm14-ex1-#1
Purpose: deletion of a genomic locus in Prdm14 gene
Depositing lab: Hans Schöler. Depositing organization: Max Planck Institute for Molecular Biomedicine. Publication: Residual pluripotency is required for inductive germ cell segregation. Aramaki S, Kagiwada S, Wu G, Obridge D, Adachi K, Kutejova E, Lickert H, Hubner K, Scholer HR. EMBO Rep. 2021 Aug 4;22(8):e52553. doi: 10.15252/embr.202152553. Epub 2021 Jun 22. PubMed 34156139.
Backbone
  Vector backbone: px330A
  Vector type: Mammalian Expression, CRISPR
Growth in bacteria
  Bacterial resistance: Ampicillin, 100 μg/mL
  Growth temperature: 37°C
  Growth strain: DH5alpha
  Copy number: High Copy
Gene/Insert
  Gene/Insert name: Prdm14
  gRNA/shRNA sequence: GAGAAGTGTGCGCTCTCGGT
  Species: M. musculus (mouse)
  Entrez Gene: Prdm14
  Cloning method: Restriction Enzyme; 5′ cloning site unknown (unknown if destroyed); 3′ cloning site unknown (unknown if destroyed)
  Sequencing primers: 5′ unknown
Terms and licenses: Academic/Nonprofit Terms; Industry Terms: Not Available to Industry
How to cite: pX330A-Prdm14-ex1-#1 was a gift from Hans Schöler (Addgene plasmid # 171507 ; http://n2t.net/addgene:171507 ; RRID:Addgene_171507)
