[The description below was written by a language model from this plasmid's Addgene catalogue record and pLannotate feature annotations shown in this document.]
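Description:
pX330A-Prdm14-ex1-#1 is a mammalian CRISPR/Cas9 expression plasmid built on the pX330A backbone, carrying a single guide RNA directed against the mouse Prdm14 gene (the name suggests exon 1). It is propagated in E. coli as a high-copy plasmid through a ColE1/pUC-type origin and selected with ampicillin via the β-lactamase gene. An f1 phage origin is also present, along with small remnants of pBR322 bom and rop sequences.

The plasmid combines two editing components. A human U6 RNA polymerase III promoter drives the Prdm14-targeting spacer fused to the Streptococcus pyogenes gRNA scaffold; a second, partial scaffold fragment is annotated just downstream. Adjacent to this, a hybrid promoter made of the CMV enhancer and chicken β-actin promoter, followed by a hybrid intron, drives S. pyogenes Cas9. The Cas9 coding sequence is annotated as contiguous N- and C-terminal portions, ends in a nucleoplasmin nuclear localization signal and is terminated by the bGH polyadenylation signal. One AAV2 ITR lies downstream of this cassette.

The sequenced plasmid also contains a third cassette that the catalogue fields do not mention. An EF-1α core promoter with an HTLV-1 LTR segment is followed by a CopGFP fragment and a puromycin N-acetyltransferase gene, then a WPRE fragment and an SV40 poly(A) signal. This arrangement should allow transfected cells to be identified by fluorescence or enriched with puromycin, although the record does not say how the two coding regions are linked.

The stated purpose is deletion of a genomic locus within Prdm14. The "#1" label suggests use alongside one or more companion guide plasmids to excise the intervening segment, but the record does not describe the partners.
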