Features (pLannotate 1.2.2; 25 found; start..end, strand, type, name):
      1..22      +  promoter       chicken β-actin promoter (fragment): No description available
    148..375     +  intron         hybrid intron: hybrid between chicken β-actin (CBA) and minute virus of mice (MMV) introns (Gray et al., 2011)
    513..2114    +  CDS            Cas9(N): N-terminal portion of Streptococcus pyogenes Cas9 (Zetsche et al., 2015)
   2115..4613    +  CDS            Cas9(C): C-terminal portion of Streptococcus pyogenes Cas9 (Zetsche et al., 2015)
   4614..4661    +  CDS            nucleoplasmin NLS: bipartite nuclear localization signal from nucleoplasmin
   4695..4806    +  polyA_signal   bGH poly(A) signal: bovine growth hormone polyadenylation signal
   4911..5051    +  repeat_region  AAV2 ITR: inverted terminal repeat of adeno-associated virus serotype 2 inverted
   5196..5407    +  promoter       EF-1α core promoter: core promoter for human elongation factor EF-1α
   5420..5688    +  LTR            5' LTR (truncated): truncated 5' long terminal repeat (LTR) from human T-cell leukemia virus (HTLV) type 1
   5745..6409    +  CDS            CopGFP (fragment): green fluorescent protein 2 from Pontellina plumata, also known as ppluGFP2 (Shagin et al., 2004)
   6533..7132    +  CDS            PuroR: puromycin N-acetyltransferase; pac from Streptomyces alboniger; confers resistance to puromycin
   7133..7239    +  misc_feature   WPRE (fragment): woodchuck hepatitis virus posttranscriptional regulatory element
   7248..7369    +  polyA_signal   SV40 poly(A) signal: SV40 polyadenylation signal
   7450..7501    -  misc_feature   bom (fragment): basis of mobility region from pBR322
   7520..7975    +  rep_origin     f1 ori (sequence partly withheld): f1 bacteriophage origin of replication; arrow indicates direction of (+) strand synthesis
   7976..8025    -  misc_feature   bom (fragment): basis of mobility region from pBR322
   8127..8162    -  CDS            rop (fragment): Rop protein, which maintains plasmids at low copy number; rop
   8257..8361    +  promoter       AmpR promoter: bla
   8362..9222    +  CDS            AmpR: β-lactamase; bla; confers resistance to ampicillin, carbenicillin, and related antibiotics
   9393..9981    +  rep_origin     ori: high-copy-number ColE1/pMB1/pBR322/pUC origin of replication
  10043..10283   +  promoter       U6 promoter: RNA polymerase III promoter for human U6 snRNA
  10313..10388   +  misc_RNA       gRNA scaffold: guide RNA scaffold for the Streptococcus pyogenes CRISPR/Cas9 system
  10395..10438   +  misc_RNA       gRNA scaffold (fragment): guide RNA scaffold for the Streptococcus pyogenes CRISPR/Cas9 system
  10485..10770   +  enhancer       CMV enhancer: human cytomegalovirus immediate early enhancer; contains an 18-bp deletion relative to the standard CMV enhancer
  10772..10901   +  promoter       chicken β-actin promoter (fragment): No description available
>Addgene plasmid #171507 | pX330A-Prdm14-ex1-#1 | addgene full sequence | sequence record 337692 | Addgene NGS Result
GGGGGGGGGGGGGGGGGGGGGGGGGGGGGGGGGGSGRGGSGGRGRGGKGCGGCGGCAGCCAATCAGAGCG
GCGCGCTCCGAAAGTTTCCTTTTATGGCGAGGCGGCGGCGGCGGCGGCCCTATAAAAAGCGAAGCGCGCG
GCGGGCGGGAGTCGCTGCGCGCTGCCTTCGCCCCGTGCCCCGCTCCGCCGCCGCCTCGCGCCGCCCGCCC
CGGCTCTGACTGACCGCGTTACTCCCACAGGTGAGCGGGCGGGACGGCCCTTCTCCTCCGGGCTGTAATT
AGCTGAGCAAGAGGTAAGGGTTTAAGGGATGGTTGGTTGGTGGGGTATTAATGTTTAATTACCTGGAGCA
CCTGCCTGAAATCACTTTTTTTCAGGTTGGACCGGTGCCACCATGGACTATAAGGACCACGACGGAGACT
ACAAGGATCATGATATTGATTACAAAGACGATGACGATAAGATGGCCCCAAAGAAGAAGCGGAAGGTCGG
TATCCACGGAGTCCCAGCAGCCGACAAGAAGTACAGCATCGGCCTGGACATCGGCACCAACTCTGTGGGC
TGGGCCGTGATCACCGACGAGTACAAGGTGCCCAGCAAGAAATTCAAGGTGCTGGGCAACACCGACCGGC
ACAGCATCAAGAAGAACCTGATCGGAGCCCTGCTGTTCGACAGCGGCGAAACAGCCGAGGCCACCCGGCT
GAAGAGAACCGCCAGAAGAAGATACACCAGACGGAAGAACCGGATCTGCTATCTGCAAGAGATCTTCAGC
AACGAGATGGCCAAGGTGGACGACAGCTTCTTCCACAGACTGGAAGAGTCCTTCCTGGTGGAAGAGGATA
AGAAGCACGAGCGGCACCCCATCTTCGGCAACATCGTGGACGAGGTGGCCTACCACGAGAAGTACCCCAC
CATCTACCACCTGAGAAAGAAACTGGTGGACAGCACCGACAAGGCCGACCTGCGGCTGATCTATCTGGCC
CTGGCCCACATGATCAAGTTCCGGGGCCACTTCCTGATCGAGGGCGACCTGAACCCCGACAACAGCGACG
TGGACAAGCTGTTCATCCAGCTGGTGCAGACCTACAACCAGCTGTTCGAGGAAAACCCCATCAACGCCAG
CGGCGTGGACGCCAAGGCCATCCTGTCTGCCAGACTGAGCAAGAGCAGACGGCTGGAAAATCTGATCGCC
CAGCTGCCCGGCGAGAAGAAGAATGGCCTGTTCGGAAACCTGATTGCCCTGAGCCTGGGCCTGACCCCCA
ACTTCAAGAGCAACTTCGACCTGGCCGAGGATGCCAAACTGCAGCTGAGCAAGGACACCTACGACGACGA
CCTGGACAACCTGCTGGCCCAGATCGGCGACCAGTACGCCGACCTGTTTCTGGCCGCCAAGAACCTGTCC
GACGCCATCCTGCTGAGCGACATCCTGAGAGTGAACACCGAGATCACCAAGGCCCCCCTGAGCGCCTCTA
TGATCAAGAGATACGACGAGCACCACCAGGACCTGACCCTGCTGAAAGCTCTCGTGCGGCAGCAGCTGCC
TGAGAAGTACAAAGAGATTTTCTTCGACCAGAGCAAGAACGGCTACGCCGGCTACATTGACGGCGGAGCC
AGCCAGGAAGAGTTCTACAAGTTCATCAAGCCCATCCTGGAAAAGATGGACGGCACCGAGGAACTGCTCG
TGAAGCTGAACAGAGAGGACCTGCTGCGGAAGCAGCGGACCTTCGACAACGGCAGCATCCCCCACCAGAT
CCACCTGGGAGAGCTGCACGCCATTCTGCGGCGGCAGGAAGATTTTTACCCATTCCTGAAGGACAACCGG
GAAAAGATCGAGAAGATCCTGACCTTCCGCATCCCCTACTACGTGGGCCCTCTGGCCAGGGGAAACAGCA
GATTCGCCTGGATGACCAGAAAGAGCGAGGAAACCATCACCCCCTGGAACTTCGAGGAAGTGGTGGACAA
GGGCGCTTCCGCCCAGAGCTTCATCGAGCGGATGACCAACTTCGATAAGAACCTGCCCAACGAGAAGGTG
CTGCCCAAGCACAGCCTGCTGTACGAGTACTTCACCGTGTATAACGAGCTGACCAAAGTGAAATACGTGA
CCGAGGGAATGAGAAAGCCCGCCTTCCTGAGCGGCGAGCAGAAAAAGGCCATCGTGGACCTGCTGTTCAA
GACCAACCGGAAAGTGACCGTGAAGCAGCTGAAAGAGGACTACTTCAAGAAAATCGAGTGCTTCGACTCC
GTGGAAATCTCCGGCGTGGAAGATCGGTTCAACGCCTCCCTGGGCACATACCACGATCTGCTGAAAATTA
TCAAGGACAAGGACTTCCTGGACAATGAGGAAAACGAGGACATTCTGGAAGATATCGTGCTGACCCTGAC
ACTGTTTGAGGACAGAGAGATGATCGAGGAACGGCTGAAAACCTATGCCCACCTGTTCGACGACAAAGTG
ATGAAGCAGCTGAAGCGGCGGAGATACACCGGCTGGGGCAGGCTGAGCCGGAAGCTGATCAACGGCATCC
GGGACAAGCAGTCCGGCAAGACAATCCTGGATTTCCTGAAGTCCGACGGCTTCGCCAACAGAAACTTCAT
GCAGCTGATCCACGACGACAGCCTGACCTTTAAAGAGGACATCCAGAAAGCCCAGGTGTCCGGCCAGGGC
GATAGCCTGCACGAGCACATTGCCAATCTGGCCGGCAGCCCCGCCATTAAGAAGGGCATCCTGCAGACAG
TGAAGGTGGTGGACGAGCTCGTGAAAGTGATGGGCCGGCACAAGCCCGAGAACATCGTGATCGAAATGGC
CAGAGAGAACCAGACCACCCAGAAGGGACAGAAGAACAGCCGCGAGAGAATGAAGCGGATCGAAGAGGGC
ATCAAAGAGCTGGGCAGCCAGATCCTGAAAGAACACCCCGTGGAAAACACCCAGCTGCAGAACGAGAAGC
TGTACCTGTACTACCTGCAGAATGGGCGGGATATGTACGTGGACCAGGAACTGGACATCAACCGGCTGTC
CGACTACGATGTGGACCATATCGTGCCTCAGAGCTTTCTGAAGGACGACTCCATCGACAACAAGGTGCTG
ACCAGAAGCGACAAGAACCGGGGCAAGAGCGACAACGTGCCCTCCGAAGAGGTCGTGAAGAAGATGAAGA
ACTACTGGCGGCAGCTGCTGAACGCCAAGCTGATTACCCAGAGAAAGTTCGACAATCTGACCAAGGCCGA
GAGAGGCGGCCTGAGCGAACTGGATAAGGCCGGCTTCATCAAGAGACAGCTGGTGGAAACCCGGCAGATC
ACAAAGCACGTGGCACAGATCCTGGACTCCCGGATGAACACTAAGTACGACGAGAATGACAAGCTGATCC
GGGAAGTGAAAGTGATCACCCTGAAGTCCAAGCTGGTGTCCGATTTCCGGAAGGATTTCCAGTTTTACAA
AGTGCGCGAGATCAACAACTACCACCACGCCCACGACGCCTACCTGAACGCCGTCGTGGGAACCGCCCTG
ATCAAAAAGTACCCTAAGCTGGAAAGCGAGTTCGTGTACGGCGACTACAAGGTGTACGACGTGCGGAAGA
TGATCGCCAAGAGCGAGCAGGAAATCGGCAAGGCTACCGCCAAGTACTTCTTCTACAGCAACATCATGAA
CTTTTTCAAGACCGAGATTACCCTGGCCAACGGCGAGATCCGGAAGCGGCCTCTGATCGAGACAAACGGC
GAAACCGGGGAGATCGTGTGGGATAAGGGCCGGGATTTTGCCACCGTGCGGAAAGTGCTGAGCATGCCCC
AAGTGAATATCGTGAAAAAGACCGAGGTGCAGACAGGCGGCTTCAGCAAAGAGTCTATCCTGCCCAAGAG
GAACAGCGATAAGCTGATCGCCAGAAAGAAGGACTGGGACCCTAAGAAGTACGGCGGCTTCGACAGCCCC
ACCGTGGCCTATTCTGTGCTGGTGGTGGCCAAAGTGGAAAAGGGCAAGTCCAAGAAACTGAAGAGTGTGA
AAGAGCTGCTGGGGATCACCATCATGGAAAGAAGCAGCTTCGAGAAGAATCCCATCGACTTTCTGGAAGC
CAAGGGCTACAAAGAAGTGAAAAAGGACCTGATCATCAAGCTGCCTAAGTACTCCCTGTTCGAGCTGGAA
AACGGCCGGAAGAGAATGCTGGCCTCTGCCGGCGAACTGCAGAAGGGAAACGAACTGGCCCTGCCCTCCA
AATATGTGAACTTCCTGTACCTGGCCAGCCACTATGAGAAGCTGAAGGGCTCCCCCGAGGATAATGAGCA
GAAACAGCTGTTTGTGGAACAGCACAAGCACTACCTGGACGAGATCATCGAGCAGATCAGCGAGTTCTCC
AAGAGAGTGATCCTGGCCGACGCTAATCTGGACAAAGTGCTGTCCGCCTACAACAAGCACCGGGATAAGC
CCATCAGAGAGCAGGCCGAGAATATCATCCACCTGTTTACCCTGACCAATCTGGGAGCCCCTGCCGCCTT
CAAGTACTTTGACACCACCATCGACCGGAAGAGGTACACCAGCACCAAAGAGGTGCTGGACGCCACCCTG
ATCCACCAGAGCATCACCGGCCTGTACGAGACACGGATCGACCTGTCTCAGCTGGGAGGCGACAAAAGGC
CGGCGGCCACGAAAAAGGCCGGCCAGGCAAAAAAGAAAAAGTAAGAATTCCTAGAGCTCGCTGATCAGCC
TCGACTGTGCCTTCTAGTTGCCAGCCATCTGTTGTTTGCCCCTCCCCCGTGCCTTCCTTGACCCTGGAAG
GTGCCACTCCCACTGTCCTTTCCTAATAAAATGAGGAAATTGCATCGCATTGTCTGAGTAGGTGTCATTC
TATTCTGGGGGGTGGGGTGGGGCAGGACAGCAAGGGGGAGGATTGGGAAGAGAATAGCAGGCATGCTGGG
GAGCGGCCGCAGGAACCCCTAGTGATGGAGTTGGCCACTCCCTCTCTGCGCGCTCGCTCGCTCACTGAGG
CCGGGCGACCAAAGGTCGCCCGACGCCCGGGCTTTGCCCGGGCGGCCTCAGTGAGCGAGCGAGCGCGCAG
CTGCCTGCAGGAAAGAGCCCACAACCCCTCACTTGGTGGGCCAGTCCTCTGATAGACTGTGTCCCCTGGA
TACCCGTATTCTAGAGCTAGCGAATTCGAATTTAAATCGGATCCGCGGCCGCGAAGGATCTGCGATCGCT
CCGGTGCCCGTCAGTGGGCAGAGCGCACATCGCCCACAGTCCCCGAGAAGTTGGGGGGAGGGGTCGGCAA
TTGAACGGGTGCCTAGAGAAGGTGGCGCGGGGTAAACTGGGAAAGTGATGTCGTGTACTGGCTCCGCCTT
TTTCCCGAGGGTGGGGGAGAACCGTATATAAGTGCAGTAGTCGCCGTGAACGTTCTTTTTCGCAACGGGT
TTGCCGCCAGAACACAGCTGAAGCTTCGAGGGGCTCGCATCTCTCCTTCACGCGCCCGCCGCCCTACCTG
AGGCCGCCATCCACGCCGGTTGAGTCGCGTTCTGCCGCCTCCCGCCTGTGGTGCCTCCTGAACTGCGTCC
GCCGTCTAGGTAAGTTTAAAGCTCAGGTCGAGACCGGGCCTTTGTCCGGCGCTCCCTTGGAGCCTACCTA
GACTCAGCCGGCTCTCCACGCTTTGCCTGACCCTGCTTGCTCAACTCTACGTCTTTGTTTCGTTTTCTGT
TCTGCGCCGTTACAGATCCAAGCTGTGACCGGCGCCTACGCTAGACGCCACCATGGAGAGCGACGAGAGC
GGCCTGCCCGCCATGGAGATCGAGTGCCGCATCACCGGCACCCTGAACGGCGTGGAGTTCGAGCTGGTGG
GCGGCGGAGAGGGCACCCCCAAGCAGGGCCGCATGACCAACAAGATGAAGAGCACCAAAGGCGCCCTGAC
CTTCAGCCCCTACCTGCTGAGCCACGTGATGGGCTACGGCTTCTACCACTTCGGCACCTACCCCAGCGGC
TACGAGAACCCCTTCCTGCACGCCATCAACAACGGCGGCTACACCAACACCCGCATCGAGAAGTACGAGG
ACGGCGGCGTGCTGCACGTGAGCTTCAGCTACCGCTACGAGGCCGGCCGCGTGATCGGCGACTTCAAGGT
GGTGGGCACCGGCTTCCCCGAGGACAGCGTGATCTTCACCGACAAGATCATCCGCAGCAACGCCACCGTG
GAGCACCTGCACCCCATGGGCGATAACGTGCTGGTGGGCAGCTTCGCCCGCACCTTCAGCCTGCGCGACG
GCGGCTACTACAGCTTCGTGGTGGACAGCCACATGCACTTCAAGAGCGCCATCCACCCCAGCATCCTGCA
GAACGGGGGCCCCATGTTCGCCTTCCGCCGCGTGGAGGAGCTGCACAGCAACACCGAGCTGGGCATCGTG
GAGTACCAGCACGCCTTCAAGACCCCCATCGCCTTCGCCAGATCCCGCGCTCAGTCGTCCAATTCTGCCG
TGGACGGCACCGCCGGACCCGGCTCCACCGGATCTCGCGAGGGCAGAGGAAGTCTTCTAACATGCGGTGA
CGTGGAGGAGAATCCCGGCCCTATGACCGAGTACAAGCCCACGGTGCGCCTCGCCACCCGCGACGACGTC
CCCAGGGCCGTACGCACCCTCGCCGCCGCGTTCGCCGACTACCCCGCCACGCGCCACACCGTCGATCCGG
ACCGCCACATCGAGCGGGTCACCGAGCTGCAAGAACTCTTCCTCACGCGCGTCGGGCTCGACATCGGCAA
GGTGTGGGTCGCGGACGACGGCGCCGCGGTGGCGGTCTGGACCACGCCGGAGAGCGTCGAAGCGGGGGCG
GTGTTCGCCGAGATCGGCCCGCGCATGGCCGAGTTGAGCGGTTCCCGGCTGGCCGCGCAGCAACAGATGG
AAGGCCTCCTGGCGCCGCACCGGCCCAAGGAGCCCGCGTGGTTCCTGGCCACCGTCGGCGTCTCGCCCGA
CCACCAGGGCAAGGGTCTGGGCAGCGCCGTCGTGCTCCCCGGAGTGGAGGCGGCCGAGCGCGCCGGGGTG
CCCGCCTTCCTGGAGACCTCCGCGCCCCGCAACCTCCCCTTCTACGAGCGGCTCGGCTTCACCGTCACCG
CCGACGTCGAGGTGCCCGAAGGACCGCGCACCTGGTGCATGACCCGCAAGCCCGGTGCCTGAAATCAACC
TCTGGATTACAAAATTTGTGAAAGATTGACTGGTATTCTTAACTATGTTGCTCCTTTTACGCTATGTGGA
TACGCTGCTTTAATGCCTTTGTATCATGCGTTAACTAAACTTGTTTATTGCAGCTTATAATGGTTACAAA
TAAAGCAATAGCATCACAAATTTCACAAATAAAGCATTTTTTTCACTGCATTCTAGTTGTGGTTTGTCCA
AACTCATCAATGTATCTTATCATGTCTGGAATTGACTCAAATGATGTCAATTAGTCTATCAGAAGCTCAT
CTGGTCTCCCTTCCGGGCCTGCAGGGGCGCCTGATGCGGTATTTTCTCCTTACGCATCTGTGCGGTATTT
CACACCGCATA
[95 nt withheld, positions 7502-7596]
T
[46 nt withheld, positions 7598-7643]
C
[141 nt withheld, positions 7645-7785]
CCTTTGACGTTGGAGTCCACGTTCTTT
[37 nt withheld, positions 7813-7849]
ACTCTATCTCGGGCTATTCTTTTGATTTATAAGGGATTTTGCCGATTTCGGTCTATTGGTTAAAAAATGA
GCTGATTTAACAAAAATTTAACGCGAATTTTAACAAAATATTAACGTTTACAATTTTATGGTGCACTCTC
AGTACAATCTGCTCTGATGCCGCATAGTTAAGCCAGCCCCGACACCCGCCAACACCCGCTGACGCGCCCT
GACGGGCTTGTCTGCTCCCGGCATCCGCTTACAGACAAGCTGTGACCGTCTCCGGGAGCTGCATGTGTCA
GAGGTTTTCACCGTCATCACCGAAACGCGCGAGACGAAAGGGCCTCGTGATACGCCTATTTTTATAGGTT
AATGTCATGATAATAATGGTTTCTTAGACGTCAGGTGGCACTTTTCGGGGAAATGTGCGCGGAACCCCTA
TTTGTTTATTTTTCTAAATACATTCAAATATGTATCCGCTCATGAGACAATAACCCTGATAAATGCTTCA
ATAATATTGAAAAAGGAAGAGTATGAGTATTCAACATTTCCGTGTCGCCCTTATTCCCTTTTTTGCGGCA
TTTTGCCTTCCTGTTTTTGCTCACCCAGAAACGCTGGTGAAAGTAAAAGATGCTGAAGATCAGTTGGGTG
CACGAGTGGGTTACATCGAACTGGATCTCAACAGCGGTAAGATCCTTGAGAGTTTTCGCCCCGAAGAACG
TTTTCCAATGATGAGCACTTTTAAAGTTCTGCTATGTGGCGCGGTATTATCCCGTATTGACGCCGGGCAA
GAGCAACTCGGTCGCCGCATACACTATTCTCAGAATGACTTGGTTGAGTACTCACCAGTCACAGAAAAGC
ATCTTACGGATGGCATGACAGTAAGAGAATTATGCAGTGCTGCCATAACCATGAGTGATAACACTGCGGC
CAACTTACTTCTGACAACGATCGGAGGACCGAAGGAGCTAACCGCTTTTTTGCACAACATGGGGGATCAT
GTAACTCGCCTTGATCGTTGGGAACCGGAGCTGAATGAAGCCATACCAAACGACGAGCGTGACACCACGA
TGCCTGTAGCAATGGCAACAACGTTGCGCAAACTATTAACTGGCGAACTACTTACTCTAGCTTCCCGGCA
ACAATTAATAGACTGGATGGAGGCGGATAAAGTTGCAGGACCACTTCTGCGCTCGGCCCTTCCGGCTGGC
TGGTTTATTGCTGATAAATCTGGAGCCGGTGAGCGTGGAAGCCGCGGTATCATTGCAGCACTGGGGCCAG
ATGGTAAGCCCTCCCGTATCGTAGTTATCTACACGACGGGGAGTCAGGCAACTATGGATGAACGAAATAG
ACAGATCGCTGAGATAGGTGCCTCACTGATTAAGCATTGGTAACTGTCAGACCAAGTTTACTCATATATA
CTTTAGATTGATTTAAAACTTCATTTTTAATTTAAAAGGATCTAGGTGAAGATCCTTTTTGATAATCTCA
TGACCAAAATCCCTTAACGTGAGTTTTCGTTCCACTGAGCGTCAGACCCCGTAGAAAAGATCAAAGGATC
TTCTTGAGATCCTTTTTTTCTGCGCGTAATCTGCTGCTTGCAAACAAAAAAACCACCGCTACCAGCGGTG
GTTTGTTTGCCGGATCAAGAGCTACCAACTCTTTTTCCGAAGGTAACTGGCTTCAGCAGAGCGCAGATAC
CAAATACTGTTCTTCTAGTGTAGCCGTAGTTAGGCCACCACTTCAAGAACTCTGTAGCACCGCCTACATA
CCTCGCTCTGCTAATCCTGTTACCAGTGGCTGCTGCCAGTGGCGATAAGTCGTGTCTTACCGGGTTGGAC
TCAAGACGATAGTTACCGGATAAGGCGCAGCGGTCGGGCTGAACGGGGGGTTCGTGCACACAGCCCAGCT
TGGAGCGAACGACCTACACCGAACTGAGATACCTACAGCGTGAGCTATGAGAAAGCGCCACGCTTCCCGA
AGGGAGAAAGGCGGACAGGTATCCGGTAAGCGGCAGGGTCGGAACAGGAGAGCGCACGAGGGAGCTTCCA
GGGGGAAACGCCTGGTATCTTTATAGTCCTGTCGGGTTTCGCCACCTCTGACTTGAGCGTCGATTTTTGT
GATGCTCGTCAGGGGGGCGGAGCCTATGGAAAAACGCCAGCAACGCGGCCTTTTTACGGTTCCTGGCCTT
TTGCTGGCCTTTTGCTCACATGTGAGGGCCTATTTCCCATGATTCCTTCATATTTGCATATACGATACAA
GGCTGTTAGAGAGATAATTGGAATTAATTTGACTGTAAACACAAAGATATTAGTACAAAATACGTGACGT
AGAAAGTAATAATTTCTTGGGTAGTTTGCAGTTTTAAAATTATGTTTTAAAATGGACTATCATATGCTTA
CCGTAACTTGAAAGTATTTCGATTTCTTGGCTTTATATATCTTGTGGAAAGGACGAAACACCGGAGAAGT
GTGCGCTCTCGGTGTTTTAGAGCTAGAAATAGCAAGTTAAAATAAGGCTAGTCCGTTATCAACTTGAAAA
AGTGGCACCGAGTCGGTGCTTTTTTGTTTTAGAGCTAGAAATAGCAAGTTAAAATAAGGCTAGTCCGTTT
TTAGCGCGTGCGCCAATTCTGCAGACAAATGGCTCTAGAGGTACCCGTTACATAACTTACGGTAAATGGC
CCGCCTGGCTGACCGCCCAACGACCCCCGCCCATTGACGTCAATAGTAACGCCAATAGGGACTTTCCATT
GACGTCAATGGGTGGAGTATTTACGGTAAACTGCCCACTTGGCAGTACATCAAGTGTATCATATGCCAAG
TACGCCCCCTATTGACGTCAATGACGGTAAATGGCCCGCCTGGCATTGTGCCCAGTACATGACCTTATGG
GACTTTCCTACTTGGCAGTACATCTACGTATTAGTCATCGCTATTACCATGGTCGAGGTGAGCCCCACGT
TCTGCTTCACTCTCCCCATCTCCCCCCCCTCCCCACCCCCAATTTTGTATTTATTTATTTTTTAATTATT
TTGTGCAGCGATGGGGGCGGGGGGGGGGGGGGGGCGCGCGCCG
